Addgene plasmid #154003: AAV-EFS-NLS-CasRx-U6-DR-sgRNA_LacZ-DR
Purpose: Vector expressed CasRx and sgRNA_LACZ for AAV package
Depositing lab: Hui Yang. Depositing organization: Center for Excellence in Brain Science and Intelligence Technology, Chinese Academy of Sciences. Publication: Modulation of metabolic functions through Cas13d-mediated gene knockdown in liver. He B, Peng W, Huang J, Zhang H, Zhou Y, Yang X, Liu J, Li Z, Xu C, Xue M, Yang H, Huang P. Protein Cell. 2020 Mar 18. pii: 10.1007/s13238-020-00700-2. doi: 10.1007/s13238-020-00700-2. PubMed 32185621.
Backbone
  Vector backbone: pAAV
  Vector type: AAV, CRISPR
Growth in bacteria
  Bacterial resistance: Ampicillin, 100 μg/mL
  Growth temperature: 37°C
  Growth strain: NEB Stable
  Copy number: High Copy
Gene/Insert
  Gene/Insert name: CasRx (alt name: NLS-RfxCas13d-NLS)
  Species: Synthetic
  Insert size (bp): 3848
  Promoter: EFS
  Cloning method: Restriction Enzyme; 5′ cloning site unknown (unknown if destroyed); 3′ cloning site unknown (unknown if destroyed)
  Sequencing primers: 5′ unknown
Terms and licenses: Academic/Nonprofit Terms; Industry Terms: Not Available to Industry
Depositor comments: INSERT: CasRx driven by EFS promoter. INSERT: DR-SgRNA_LacZ driven by U6 promoter.
How to cite: AAV-EFS-NLS-CasRx-U6-DR-sgRNA_LacZ-DR was a gift from Hui Yang (Addgene plasmid # 154003 ; http://n2t.net/addgene:154003 ; RRID:Addgene_154003)
