[The description below was written by a language model from this plasmid's Addgene catalogue record and pLannotate feature annotations shown in this document.]
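Description:
AAV-EFS-NLS-CasRx-U6-DR-sgRNA_LacZ-DR is an all-in-one AAV transfer plasmid on a pAAV backbone, carrying both the RNA-targeting CRISPR effector CasRx (RfxCas13d) and a guide RNA cassette for packaging into recombinant adeno-associated virus. It is propagated in bacteria as a high-copy plasmid through a ColE1/pUC-type origin with ampicillin selection (β-lactamase under its own promoter), and the backbone also contains an f1 phage origin. The payload is flanked by AAV2 inverted terminal repeats, which direct replication and encapsidation of the intervening DNA. The annotation finds a complete ITR on the 3′ side but only short ITR fragments at the 5′ end of the sequenced record, which may reflect how difficult these repeats are to sequence or a partial deletion; the record does not resolve this.

Within the ITRs, the compact EFS (EF-1α core) promoter drives a synthetic CasRx coding sequence flanked by nuclear localisation signals, terminated by the bovine growth hormone polyadenylation signal. The CasRx open reading frame itself is not called in the feature table, but it corresponds to the unannotated stretch between promoter and poly(A). Downstream, a human U6 RNA polymerase III promoter expresses a pre-gRNA in which a short spacer against LacZ sits between two 36-base RfxCas13d direct repeats; Cas13d processes such arrays itself into mature guides.

Because LacZ is not a mammalian transcript, this construct would most plausibly serve as a non-targeting control, though the record does not say so explicitly. The associated work concerns Cas13d-mediated knockdown of genes in liver to modulate metabolic functions.
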