Features (pLannotate 1.2.2; 17 found; start..end, strand, type, name):
     12..39      +  repeat_region  AAV2 ITR (fragment): inverted terminal repeat of adeno-associated virus serotype 2 inverted
     68..95      +  repeat_region  AAV2 ITR (fragment): inverted terminal repeat of adeno-associated virus serotype 2 inverted
    143..160     +  CDS            small t antigen (fragment): SV40 (simian virus 40) small t antigen
    186..397     +  promoter       EF-1α core promoter: core promoter for human elongation factor EF-1α
   3387..3611    +  polyA_signal   bGH poly(A) signal: bovine growth hormone polyadenylation signal
   3639..3879    +  promoter       U6 promoter: RNA polymerase III promoter for human U6 snRNA
   3889..3924    +  misc_RNA       RfxCas13d DR36: 36-base direct repeat for an RfxCas13d pre-gRNA (Konermann et al., 2018)
   3955..3990    +  misc_RNA       RfxCas13d DR36: 36-base direct repeat for an RfxCas13d pre-gRNA (Konermann et al., 2018)
   4003..4027    -  misc_feature   bom (fragment): basis of mobility region from pBR322
   4046..4186    +  repeat_region  AAV2 ITR: inverted terminal repeat of adeno-associated virus serotype 2 inverted
   4191..4242    -  misc_feature   bom (fragment): basis of mobility region from pBR322
   4261..4716    +  rep_origin     f1 ori (sequence partly withheld): f1 bacteriophage origin of replication; arrow indicates direction of (+) strand synthesis
   4717..4766    -  misc_feature   bom (fragment): basis of mobility region from pBR322
   4868..4903    -  CDS            rop (fragment): Rop protein, which maintains plasmids at low copy number; rop
   4998..5102    +  promoter       AmpR promoter: bla
   5103..5963    +  CDS            AmpR: β-lactamase; bla; confers resistance to ampicillin, carbenicillin, and related antibiotics
   6134..6722    +  rep_origin     ori: high-copy-number ColE1/pMB1/pBR322/pUC origin of replication
>Addgene plasmid #154003 | AAV-EFS-NLS-CasRx-U6-DR-sgRNA_LacZ-DR | addgene full sequence | sequence record 306037 | Addgene NGS Result
CCTGCAGGCAGCTGCGCGCTCGCTCGCTCACTGAGGCCGCCCGGGCGTCGGGCGACCTTTGGTCGCCCGG
CCTCAGTGAGCGAGCGAGCGCGCAGAGAGGGAGTGGCCAACTCCATCACTAGGGGTTCCTGCGGCCTCTA
GATAGGTCTTGAAAGGAGTGGGAATTGGCTCCGGTGCCCGTCAGTGGGCAGAGCGCACATCGCCCACAGT
CCCCGAGAAGTTGGGGGGAGGGGTCGGCAATTGATCCGGTGCCTAGAGAAGGTGGCGCGGGGTAAACTGG
GAAAGTGATGTCGTGTACTGGCTCCGCCTTTTTCCCGAGGGTGGGGGAGAACCGTATATAAGTGCAGTAG
TCGCCGTGAACGTTCTTTTTCGCAACGGGTTTGCCGCCAGAACACAGGACCGGTGCCACCATGCCTAAAA
AGAAAAGAAAGGTGGGTTCTGGTATCGAGAAGAAGAAGAGCTTCGCCAAGGGCATGGGAGTGAAGAGCAC
CCTGGTGTCCGGCTCTAAGGTGTACATGACCACATTTGCTGAGGGAAGCGACGCCAGGCTGGAGAAGATC
GTGGAGGGCGATAGCATCAGATCCGTGAACGAGGGAGAGGCTTTCAGCGCCGAGATGGCTGACAAGAACG
CTGGCTACAAGATCGGAAACGCCAAGTTTTCCCACCCAAAGGGCTACGCCGTGGTGGCTAACAACCCACT
GTACACCGGACCAGTGCAGCAGGACATGCTGGGACTGAAGGAGACACTGGAGAAGAGGTACTTCGGCGAG
TCCGCCGACGGAAACGATAACATCTGCATCCAGGTCATCCACAACATCCTGGATATCGAGAAGATCCTGG
CTGAGTACATCACAAACGCCGCTTACGCCGTGAACAACATCTCCGGCCTGGACAAGGATATCATCGGCTT
CGGAAAGTTTTCTACCGTGTACACATACGACGAGTTCAAGGATCCAGAGCACCACCGGGCCGCTTTTAAC
AACAACGACAAGCTGATCAACGCCATCAAGGCTCAGTACGACGAGTTCGATAACTTTCTGGATAACCCCA
GGCTGGGCTACTTCGGACAGGCTTTCTTTTCTAAGGAGGGCAGAAACTACATCATCAACTACGGAAACGA
GTGTTACGACATCCTGGCCCTGCTGAGCGGACTGAGGCACTGGGTGGTGCACAACAACGAGGAGGAGTCT
CGGATCAGCCGCACCTGGCTGTACAACCTGGACAAGAACCTGGATAACGAGTACATCTCCACACTGAACT
ACCTGTACGACAGGATCACCAACGAGCTGACAAACAGCTTCTCCAAGAACTCTGCCGCTAACGTGAACTA
CATCGCTGAGACCCTGGGCATCAACCCAGCTGAGTTCGCTGAGCAGTACTTCAGATTTTCCATCATGAAG
GAGCAGAAGAACCTGGGCTTCAACATCACAAAGCTGAGAGAAGTGATGCTGGACAGAAAGGATATGTCCG
AGATCAGGAAGAACCACAAGGTGTTCGATTCTATCAGAACCAAGGTGTACACAATGATGGACTTTGTGAT
CTACAGGTACTACATCGAGGAGGATGCCAAGGTGGCCGCTGCCAACAAGAGCCTGCCCGACAACGAGAAG
TCTCTGAGCGAGAAGGATATCTTCGTGATCAACCTGAGAGGCTCCTTTAACGACGATCAGAAGGACGCTC
TGTACTACGATGAGGCCAACAGGATCTGGAGAAAGCTGGAGAACATCATGCACAACATCAAGGAGTTCCG
GGGAAACAAGACCCGCGAGTACAAGAAGAAGGACGCTCCAAGGCTGCCTAGGATCCTGCCTGCTGGAAGG
GACGTGAGCGCCTTCAGCAAGCTGATGTACGCCCTGACAATGTTTCTGGACGGAAAGGAGATCAACGATC
TGCTGACCACACTGATCAACAAGTTCGACAACATCCAGTCTTTTCTGAAAGTGATGCCTCTGATCGGCGT
GAACGCTAAGTTCGTGGAGGAGTACGCCTTCTTTAAGGACAGCGCCAAGATCGCTGATGAGCTGCGGCTG
ATCAAGTCCTTTGCCAGGATGGGAGAGCCAATCGCTGACGCTAGGAGAGCTATGTACATCGATGCCATCC
GGATCCTGGGAACCAACCTGTCTTACGACGAGCTGAAGGCTCTGGCCGACACCTTCAGCCTGGATGAGAA
CGGCAACAAGCTGAAGAAGGGCAAGCACGGAATGCGCAACTTCATCATCAACAACGTGATCAGCAACAAG
CGGTTTCACTACCTGATCAGATACGGCGACCCAGCTCACCTGCACGAGATCGCTAAGAACGAGGCCGTGG
TGAAGTTCGTGCTGGGACGGATCGCCGATATCCAGAAGAAGCAGGGCCAGAACGGAAAGAACCAGATCGA
CCGCTACTACGAGACCTGCATCGGCAAGGATAAGGGAAAGTCCGTGTCTGAGAAGGTGGACGCTCTGACC
AAGATCATCACAGGCATGAACTACGACCAGTTCGATAAGAAGAGATCTGTGATCGAGGACACCGGAAGGG
AGAACGCCGAGAGAGAGAAGTTTAAGAAGATCATCAGCCTGTACCTGACAGTGATCTACCACATCCTGAA
GAACATCGTGAACATCAACGCTAGATACGTGATCGGCTTCCACTGCGTGGAGCGCGATGCCCAGCTGTAC
AAGGAGAAGGGATACGACATCAACCTGAAGAAGCTGGAGGAGAAGGGCTTTAGCTCCGTGACCAAGCTGT
GCGCTGGAATCGACGAGACAGCCCCCGACAAGAGGAAGGATGTGGAGAAGGAGATGGCCGAGAGAGCTAA
GGAGAGCATCGACTCCCTGGAGTCTGCTAACCCTAAGCTGTACGCCAACTACATCAAGTACTCCGATGAG
AAGAAGGCCGAGGAGTTCACCAGGCAGATCAACAGAGAGAAGGCCAAGACCGCTCTGAACGCCTACCTGA
GGAACACAAAGTGGAACGTGATCATCCGGGAGGACCTGCTGCGCATCGATAACAAGACCTGTACACTGTT
CCGGAACAAGGCTGTGCACCTGGAGGTGGCTCGCTACGTGCACGCCTACATCAACGACATCGCCGAGGTG
AACTCCTACTTTCAGCTGTACCACTACATCATGCAGAGGATCATCATGAACGAGAGATACGAGAAGTCTA
GCGGCAAGGTGTCTGAGTACTTCGACGCCGTGAACGATGAGAAGAAGTACAACGATAGACTGCTGAAGCT
GCTGTGCGTGCCTTTCGGATACTGTATCCCACGGTTTAAGAACCTGAGCATCGAGGCCCTGTTCGACCGC
AACGAGGCTGCCAAGTTTGATAAGGAGAAGAAGAAGGTGAGCGGCAACTCCGATTACAAAGACGATGACG
ATAAGCCCAAGAAGAAGAGGAAAGTCCTGTGCCTTCTAGTTGCCAGCCATCTGTTGTTTGCCCCTCCCCC
GTGCCTTCCTTGACCCTGGAAGGTGCCACTCCCACTGTCCTTTCCTAATAAAATGAGGAAATTGCATCGC
ATTGTCTGAGTAGGTGTCATTCTATTCTGGGGGGTGGGGTGGGGCAGGACAGCAAGGGGGAGGATTGGGA
AGACAATAGCAGGCATGCTGGGGATGCGGTGGGCTCTATGGGATGGGCTGGCCTTTTGCTCAGCTAGCGA
GGGCCTATTTCCCATGATTCCTTCATATTTGCATATACGATACAAGGCTGTTAGAGAGATAATTGGAATT
AATTTGACTGTAAACACAAAGATATTAGTACAAAATACGTGACGTAGAAAGTAATAATTTCTTGGGTAGT
TTGCAGTTTTAAAATTATGTTTTAAAATGGACTATCATATGCTTACCGTAACTTGAAAGTATTTCGATTT
CTTGGCTTTATATATCTTGTGGAAAGGACGAAACACCGCAAGTAAACCCCTACCAACTGGTCGGGGTTTG
AAACCGTCTGGCCTTCCTGTAGCCAGCTTTCATCCAAGTAAACCCCTACCAACTGGTCGGGGTTTGAAAC
TTTTTTTGAATTCTGATGCGGTATTTTCTCCTTACGCTGATGCGGTGGCGGCCGCAGGAACCCCTAGTGA
TGGAGTTGGCCACTCCCTCTCTGCGCGCTCGCTCGCTCACTGAGGCCGGGCGACCAAAGGTCGCCCGACG
CCCGGGCTTTGCCCGGGCGGCCTCAGTGAGCGAGCGAGCGCGCAGCTGCCTGCAGGGGCGCCTGATGCGG
TATTTTCTCCTTACGCATCTGTGCGGTATTTCACACCGCATA
[95 nt withheld, positions 4243-4337]
T
[46 nt withheld, positions 4339-4384]
C
[141 nt withheld, positions 4386-4526]
CCTTTGACGTTGGAGTCCACGTTCTTT
[37 nt withheld, positions 4554-4590]
ACTCTATCTCGGGCTATTCTTTTGATTTATAAGGGATTTTGCCGATTTCGGTCTATTGGTTAAAAAATGA
GCTGATTTAACAAAAATTTAACGCGAATTTTAACAAAATATTAACGTTTACAATTTTATGGTGCACTCTC
AGTACAATCTGCTCTGATGCCGCATAGTTAAGCCAGCCCCGACACCCGCCAACACCCGCTGACGCGCCCT
GACGGGCTTGTCTGCTCCCGGCATCCGCTTACAGACAAGCTGTGACCGTCTCCGGGAGCTGCATGTGTCA
GAGGTTTTCACCGTCATCACCGAAACGCGCGAGACGAAAGGGCCTCGTGATACGCCTATTTTTATAGGTT
AATGTCATGATAATAATGGTTTCTTAGACGTCAGGTGGCACTTTTCGGGGAAATGTGCGCGGAACCCCTA
TTTGTTTATTTTTCTAAATACATTCAAATATGTATCCGCTCATGAGACAATAACCCTGATAAATGCTTCA
ATAATATTGAAAAAGGAAGAGTATGAGTATTCAACATTTCCGTGTCGCCCTTATTCCCTTTTTTGCGGCA
TTTTGCCTTCCTGTTTTTGCTCACCCAGAAACGCTGGTGAAAGTAAAAGATGCTGAAGATCAGTTGGGTG
CACGAGTGGGTTACATCGAACTGGATCTCAACAGCGGTAAGATCCTTGAGAGTTTTCGCCCCGAAGAACG
TTTTCCAATGATGAGCACTTTTAAAGTTCTGCTATGTGGCGCGGTATTATCCCGTATTGACGCCGGGCAA
GAGCAACTCGGTCGCCGCATACACTATTCTCAGAATGACTTGGTTGAGTACTCACCAGTCACAGAAAAGC
ATCTTACGGATGGCATGACAGTAAGAGAATTATGCAGTGCTGCCATAACCATGAGTGATAACACTGCGGC
CAACTTACTTCTGACAACGATCGGAGGACCGAAGGAGCTAACCGCTTTTTTGCACAACATGGGGGATCAT
GTAACTCGCCTTGATCGTTGGGAACCGGAGCTGAATGAAGCCATACCAAACGACGAGCGTGACACCACGA
TGCCTGTAGCAATGGCAACAACGTTGCGCAAACTATTAACTGGCGAACTACTTACTCTAGCTTCCCGGCA
ACAATTAATAGACTGGATGGAGGCGGATAAAGTTGCAGGACCACTTCTGCGCTCGGCCCTTCCGGCTGGC
TGGTTTATTGCTGATAAATCTGGAGCCGGTGAGCGTGGAAGCCGCGGTATCATTGCAGCACTGGGGCCAG
ATGGTAAGCCCTCCCGTATCGTAGTTATCTACACGACGGGGAGTCAGGCAACTATGGATGAACGAAATAG
ACAGATCGCTGAGATAGGTGCCTCACTGATTAAGCATTGGTAACTGTCAGACCAAGTTTACTCATATATA
CTTTAGATTGATTTAAAACTTCATTTTTAATTTAAAAGGATCTAGGTGAAGATCCTTTTTGATAATCTCA
TGACCAAAATCCCTTAACGTGAGTTTTCGTTCCACTGAGCGTCAGACCCCGTAGAAAAGATCAAAGGATC
TTCTTGAGATCCTTTTTTTCTGCGCGTAATCTGCTGCTTGCAAACAAAAAAACCACCGCTACCAGCGGTG
GTTTGTTTGCCGGATCAAGAGCTACCAACTCTTTTTCCGAAGGTAACTGGCTTCAGCAGAGCGCAGATAC
CAAATACTGTTCTTCTAGTGTAGCCGTAGTTAGGCCACCACTTCAAGAACTCTGTAGCACCGCCTACATA
CCTCGCTCTGCTAATCCTGTTACCAGTGGCTGCTGCCAGTGGCGATAAGTCGTGTCTTACCGGGTTGGAC
TCAAGACGATAGTTACCGGATAAGGCGCAGCGGTCGGGCTGAACGGGGGGTTCGTGCACACAGCCCAGCT
TGGAGCGAACGACCTACACCGAACTGAGATACCTACAGCGTGAGCTATGAGAAAGCGCCACGCTTCCCGA
AGGGAGAAAGGCGGACAGGTATCCGGTAAGCGGCAGGGTCGGAACAGGAGAGCGCACGAGGGAGCTTCCA
GGGGGAAACGCCTGGTATCTTTATAGTCCTGTCGGGTTTCGCCACCTCTGACTTGAGCGTCGATTTTTGT
GATGCTCGTCAGGGGGGCGGAGCCTATGGAAAAACGCCAGCAACGCGGCCTTTTTACGGTTCCTGGCCTT
TTGCTGGCCTTTTGCTCACATGT
